>Addgene plasmid #89592 | pTH858-gst-optec V156E | depositor full sequence | sequence record 193901 | pTH858-gst-optec V156E sequence 5935 bps
TGGCGAATGGG
[124 nt withheld, positions 12-135]
C
[91 nt withheld, positions 137-227]
A
[49 nt withheld, positions 229-277]
CCTTTGACGTTGGAGTCCACGTTCTTT
[37 nt withheld, positions 305-341]
ACCCTATCTCGGTCTATTCTTTTGATTTATAAGGGATTTTGCCGATTTCGGCCTATTGGTTAAAAAATGA
GCTGATTTAACAAAAATTTAACGCGAATTTTAACAAAATATTAACGTTTACAATTTCAGGTGGCACTTTT
CGGGGAAATGTGCGCGGAACCCCTATTTGTTTATTTTTCTAAATACATTCAAATATGTATCCGCTCATGA
ATTAATTCTTAGAAAAACTCATCGAGCATCAAATGAAACTGCAATTTATTCATATCAGGATTATCAATAC
CATATTTTTGAAAAAGCCGTTTCTGTAATGAAGGAGAAAACTCACCGAGGCAGTTCCATAGGATGGCAAG
ATCCTGGTATCGGTCTGCGATTCCGACTCGTCCAACATCAATACAACCTATTAATTTCCCCTCGTCAAAA
ATAAGGTTATCAAGTGAGAAATCACCATGAGTGACGACTGAATCCGGTGAGAATGGCAAAAGTTTATGCA
TTTCTTTCCAGACTTGTTCAACAGGCCAGCCATTACGCTCGTCATCAAAATCACTCGCATCAACCAAACC
GTTATTCATTCGTGATTGCGCCTGAGCGAGACGAAATACGCGATCGCTGTTAAAAGGACAATTACAAACA
GGAATCGAATGCAACCGGCGCAGGAACACTGCCAGCGCATCAACAATATTTTCACCTGAATCAGGATATT
CTTCTAATACCTGGAATGCTGTTTTCCCGGGGATCGCAGTGGTGAGTAACCATGCATCATCAGGAGTACG
GATAAAATGCTTGATGGTCGGAAGAGGCATAAATTCCGTCAGCCAGTTTAGTCTGACCATCTCATCTGTA
ACATCATTGGCAACGCTACCTTTGCCATGTTTCAGAAACAACTCTGGCGCATCGGGCTTCCCATACAATC
GATAGATTGTCGCACCTGATTGCCCGACATTATCGCGAGCCCATTTATACCCATATAAATCAGCATCCAT
GTTGGAATTTAATCGCGGCCTAGAGCAAGACGTTTCCCGTTGAATATGGCTCATAACACCCCTTGTATTA
CTGTTTATGTAAGCAGACAGTTTTATTGTTCATGACCAAAATCCCTTAACGTGAGTTTTCGTTCCACTGA
GCGTCAGACCCCGTAGAAAAGATCAAAGGATCTTCTTGAGATCCTTTTTTTCTGCGCGTAATCTGCTGCT
TGCAAACAAAAAAACCACCGCTACCAGCGGTGGTTTGTTTGCCGGATCAAGAGCTACCAACTCTTTTTCC
GAAGGTAACTGGCTTCAGCAGAGCGCAGATACCAAATACTGTCCTTCTAGTGTAGCCGTAGTTAGGCCAC
CACTTCAAGAACTCTGTAGCACCGCCTACATACCTCGCTCTGCTAATCCTGTTACCAGTGGCTGCTGCCA
GTGGCGATAAGTCGTGTCTTACCGGGTTGGACTCAAGACGATAGTTACCGGATAAGGCGCAGCGGTCGGG
CTGAACGGGGGGTTCGTGCACACAGCCCAGCTTGGAGCGAACGACCTACACCGAACTGAGATACCTACAG
CGTGAGCTATGAGAAAGCGCCACGCTTCCCGAAGGGAGAAAGGCGGACAGGTATCCGGTAAGCGGCAGGG
TCGGAACAGGAGAGCGCACGAGGGAGCTTCCAGGGGGAAACGCCTGGTATCTTTATAGTCCTGTCGGGTT
TCGCCACCTCTGACTTGAGCGTCGATTTTTGTGATGCTCGTCAGGGGGGCGGAGCCTATGGAAAAACGCC
AGCAACGCGGCCTTTTTACGGTTCCTGGCCTTTTGCTGGCCTTTTGCTCACATGTTCTTTCCTGCGTTAT
CCCCTGATTCTGTGGATAACCGTATTACCGCCTTTGAGTGAGCTGATACCGCTCGCCGCAGCCGAACGAC
CGAGCGCAGCGAGTCAGTGAGCGAGGAAGCGGAAGAGCGCCTGATGCGGTATTTTCTCCTTACGCATCTG
TGCGGTATTTCACACCGCATATATGGTGCACTCTCAGTACAATCTGCTCTGATGCCGCATAGTTAAGCCA
GTATACACTCCGCTATCGCTACGTGACTGGGTCATGGCTGCGCCCCGACACCCGCCAACACCCGCTGACG
CGCCCTGACGGGCTTGTCTGCTCCCGGCATCCGCTTACAGACAAGCTGTGACCGTCTCCGGGAGCTGCAT
GTGTCAGAGGTTTTCACCGTCATCACCGAAACGCGCGAGGCAGCTGCGGTAAAGCTCATCAGCGTGGTCG
TGAAGCGATTCACAGATGTCTGCCTGTTCATCCGCGTCCAGCTCGTTGAGTTTCTCCAGAAGCGTTAATG
TCTGGCTTCTGATAAAGCGGGCCATGTTAAGGGCGGTTTTTTCCTGTTTGGTCACTGATGCCTCCGTGTA
AGGGGGATTTCTGTTCATGGGGGTAATGATACCGATGAAACGAGAGAGGATGCTCACGATACGGGTTACT
GATGATGAACATGCCCGGTTACTGGAACGTTGTGAGGGTAAACAACTGGCGGTATGGATGCGGCGGGACC
AGAGAAAAATCACTCAGGGTCAATGCCAGCGCTTCGTTAATACAGATGTAGGTGTTCCACAGGGTAGCCA
GCAGCATCCTGCGATGCAGATCCGGAACATAATGGTGCAGGGCGCTGACTTCCGCGTTTCCAGACTTTAC
GAAACACGGAAACCGAAGACCATTCATGTTGTTGCTCAGGTCGCAGACGTTTTGCAGCAGCAGTCGCTTC
ACGTTCGCTCGCGTATCGGTGATTCATTCTGCTAACCAGTAAGGCAACCCCGCCAGCCTAGCCGGGTCCT
CAACGACAGGAGCACGATCATGCGCACCCGTGGGGCCGCCATGCCGGCGATAATGGCCTGCTTCTCGCCG
AAACGTTTGGTGGCGGGACCAGTGACGAAGGCTTGAGCGAGGGCGTGCAAGATTCCGAATACCGCAAGCG
ACAGGCCGATCATCGTCGCGCTCCAGCGAAAGCGGTCCTCGCCGAAAATGACCCAGAGCGCTGCCGGCAC
CTGTCCTACGAGTTGCATGATAAAGAAGACAGTCATAAGTGCGGCGACGATAGTCATGCCCCGCGCCCAC
CGGAAGGAGCTGACTGGGTTGAAGGCTCTCAAGGGCATCGGTCGAGATCCCGGTGCCTAATGAGTGAGCT
AACTTACATTAATTGCGTTGCGCTCACTGCCCGCTTTCCAGTCGGGAAACCTGTCGTGCCAGCTGCATTA
ATGAATCGGCCAACGCGCGGGGAGAGGCGGTTTGCGTATTGGGCGCCAGGGTGGTTTTTCTTTTCACCAG
TGAGACGGGCAACAGCTGATTGCCCTTCACCGCCTGGCCCTGAGAGAGTTGCAGCAAGCGGTCCACGCTG
GTTTGCCCCAGCAGGCGAAAATCCTGTTTGATGGTGGTTAACGGCGGGATATAACATGAGCTGTCTTCGG
TATCGTCGTATCCCACTACCGAGATATCCGCACCAACGCGCAGCCCGGACTCGGTAATGGCGCGCATTGC
GCCCAGCGCCATCTGATCGTTGGCAACCAGCATCGCAGTGGGAACGATGCCCTCATTCAGCATTTGCATG
GTTTGTTGAAAACCGGACATGGCACTCCAGTCGCCTTCCCGTTCCGCTATCGGCTGAATTTGATTGCGAG
TGAGATATTTATGCCAGCCAGCCAGACGCAGACGCGCCGAGACAGAACTTAATGGGCCCGCTAACAGCGC
GATTTGCTGGTGACCCAATGCGACCAGATGCTCCACGCCCAGTCGCGTACCGTCTTCATGGGAGAAAATA
ATACTGTTGATGGGTGTCTGGTCAGAGACATCAAGAAATAACGCCGGAACATTAGTGCAGGCAGCTTCCA
CAGCAATGGCATCCTGGTCATCCAGCGGATAGTTAATGATCAGCCCACTGACGCGTTGCGCGAGAAGATT
GTGCACCGCCGCTTTACAGGCTTCGACGCCGCTTCGTTCTACCATCGACACCACCACGCTGGCACCCAGT
TGATCGGCGCGAGATTTAATCGCCGCGACAATTTGCGACGGCGCGTGCAGGGCCAGACTGGAGGTGGCAA
CGCCAATCAGCAACGACTGTTTGCCCGCCAGTTGTTGTGCCACGCGGTTGGGAATGTAATTCAGCTCCGC
CATCGCCGCTTCCACTTTTTCCCGCGTTTTCGCAGAAACGTGGCTGGCCTGGTTCACCACGCGGGAAACG
GTCTGATAAGAGACACCGGCATACTCTGCGACATCGTATAACGTTACTGGTTTCACATTCACCACCCTGA
ATTGACTCTCTTCCGGGCGCTATCATGCCATACCGCGAAAGGTTTTGCGCCATTCGATGGTGTCCGGGAT
CTCGACGCTCTCCCTTATGCGACTCCTGCATTAGGAAGCAGCCCAGTAGTAGGTTGAGGCCGTTGAGCAC
CGCCGCCGCAAGGAATGGTGCATGCAAGGAGATGGCGCCCAACAGTCCCCCGGCCACGGGGCCTGCCACC
ATACCCACGCCGAAACAAGCGCTCATGAGCCCGAAGTGGCGAGCCCGATCTTCCCCATCGGTGATGTCGG
CGATATAGGCGCCAGCAACCGCACCTGTGGCGCCGGTGATGCCGGCCACGATGCGTCCGGCGTAGAGGAT
CGAGATCTCGATCCCGCGAAATTAATACGACTCACTATAGGGGAATTGTGAGCGGATAACAATTCCCCTC
TAGAAATAATTTTGTTTAACTTTAAGAAGGAGATATACCATGGGCCACCATCACCATCACCATCACCATA
GCCCGATTCTGGGCTATTGGAAAATTAAAGGCCTGGTGCAGCCGACCCGCCTGCTGCTGGAATATCTGGA
AGAAAAATATGAAGAACATCTGTATGAACGCGATGAAGGCGATAAATGGCGCAACAAAAAATTTGAACTG
GGCCTGGAATTTCCGAACCTGCCGTATTATATTGATGGCGATGTGAAACTGACCCAGAGCATGGCGATTA
TTCGCTATATTGCGGATAAACATAACATGCTGGGCGGCTGCCCGAAAGAACGCGCGGAAATTAGCATGCT
GGAAGGCGCGGTGCTGGATATTCGCTATGGCGTGAGCCGCATTGCGTATAGCAAAGATTTTGAAACCCTG
AAAGTGGATTTTCTGAGCAAACTGCCGGAAATGCTGAAAATGTTTGAAGATCGCCTGTGCCATAAAACCT
ATCTGAACGGCGATCATGAAACCCATCCGGATTTTATGCTGTATGATGCGCTGGATGTGGTGCTGTATAT
GGATCCGATGTGCCTGGATGCGTTTCCGAAACTGGTGTGCTTTAAAAAACGCATTGAAGCGATTCCGCAG
ATTGATAAATATCTGAAAAGCAGCAAATATATTGCGTGGCCGCTGCAGGGCTGGCAGGCGACCTTTGGCG
GCGGCGATCATCCGCCGAAATAATAAAAGCTTGCGGCCGCACTCGAGCACCACCACCACCACCACTGAGA
TCCGGCTGCTAACAAAGCCCGAAAGGAAGCTGAGTTGGCTGCTGCCACCGCTGAGCAATAACTAGCATAA
CCCCTTGGGGCCTCTAAACGGGTCTTGAGGGGTTTTTTGCTGAAAGGAGGAACTATATCCGGAT
Features (pLannotate 1.2.2; 20 found; start..end, strand, type, name):
     12..467     +  rep_origin     f1 ori (sequence partly withheld): f1 bacteriophage origin of replication; arrow indicates direction of (+) strand synthesis
    494..551     +  promoter       AmpR promoter (fragment): bla
    560..1375    -  CDS            KanR: aminoglycoside phosphotransferase; aph(3')-Ia; confers resistance to kanamycin in bacteria or G418 (Geneticin®) in eukaryotes
   1497..2085    +  rep_origin     ori: high-copy-number ColE1/pMB1/pBR322/pUC origin of replication
   2271..2413    -  misc_feature   bom: basis of mobility region from pBR322
   2515..2706    -  CDS            rop: Rop protein, which maintains plasmids at low copy number; rop
   2723..3103    +  CDS            YPB1_ECOLX: Protein predicted: Swiss-Prot protein existence level 4. From Escherichia coli.
   3175..3466    -  CDS            TcR (fragment): tetracycline efflux protein; tet; confers resistance to tetracycline
   3481..3502    -  protein_bind   CAP binding site: CAP binding activates transcription in the presence of cAMP. E. coli catabolite activator protein
   3515..4597    -  CDS            lacI: lac repressor; lacI; The lac repressor binds to the lac operator to inhibit transcription in E. coli. This inhibition can be relieved by adding lactose or isopropyl-β-D-thiogalactopyranoside (IPTG).
   4598..4675    -  promoter       lacI promoter: lacI
   4683..4962    -  CDS            TcR (fragment): tetracycline efflux protein; tet; confers resistance to tetracycline
   4984..5002    +  promoter       T7 promoter: promoter for bacteriophage T7 RNA polymerase
   5003..5027    +  protein_bind   lac operator: The lac repressor binds to the lac operator to inhibit transcription in E. coli. This inhibition can be relieved by adding lactose or isopropyl-β-D-thiogalactopyranoside (IPTG). lac repressor encoded by lacI
   5042..5064    +  RBS            RBS: efficient ribosome binding site from bacteriophage T7 gene 10 (Olins and Rangwala, 1989)
   5077..5100    +  CDS            8xHis: 8xHis affinity tag
   5101..5751    +  CDS            GST26_SCHJA: Experimental evidence at protein level: Swiss-Prot protein existence level 1. GST isoenzymes appear to play a central role in the parasite detoxification system. Other functions are also suspected including a role in increasing the solubility of haematin in the parasite gut. From Schistosoma japonicum (Blood fluke).
   5779..5796    +  CDS            9xHis (fragment): 9xHis affinity tag
   5806..5855    +  CDS            SET1 (fragment): solubility-enhancement tag derived from T7 phage gene 10B
   5863..5910    +  terminator     T7 terminator: transcription terminator for bacteriophage T7 RNA polymerase
