>Addgene plasmid #89592 | pTH858-gst-optec V156E | addgene full sequence | sequence record 206041 | Addgene NGS Result
AGGAATGGTGCATGCAAGGAGATGGCGCCCAACAGTCCCCCGGCCACGGGGCCTGCCACCATACCCACGC
CGAAACAAGCGCTCATGAGCCCGAAGTGGCGAGCCCGATCTTCCCCATCGGTGATGTCGGCGATATAGGC
GCCAGCAACCGCACCTGTGGCGCCGGTGATGCCGGCCACGATGCGTCCGGCGTAGAGGATCGAGATCTCG
ATCCCGCGAAATTAATACGACTCACTATAGGGGAATTGTGAGCGGATAACAATTCCCCTCTAGAAATAAT
TTTGTTTAACTTTAAGAAGGAGATATACCATGGGCCACCATCACCATCACCATCACCATAGCCCGATTCT
GGGCTATTGGAAAATTAAAGGCCTGGTGCAGCCGACCCGCCTGCTGCTGGAATATCTGGAAGAAAAATAT
GAAGAACATCTGTATGAACGCGATGAAGGCGATAAATGGCGCAACAAAAAATTTGAACTGGGCCTGGAAT
TTCCGAACCTGCCGTATTATATTGATGGCGATGTGAAACTGACCCAGAGCATGGCGATTATTCGCTATAT
TGCGGATAAACATAACATGCTGGGCGGCTGCCCGAAAGAACGCGCGGAAATTAGCATGCTGGAAGGCGCG
GTGCTGGATATTCGCTATGGCGTGAGCCGCATTGCGTATAGCAAAGATTTTGAAACCCTGAAAGTGGATT
TTCTGAGCAAACTGCCGGAAATGCTGAAAATGTTTGAAGATCGCCTGTGCCATAAAACCTATCTGAACGG
CGATCATGAAACCCATCCGGATTTTATGCTGTATGATGCGCTGGATGTGGTGCTGTATATGGATCCGATG
TGCCTGGATGCGTTTCCGAAACTGGTGTGCTTTAAAAAACGCATTGAAGCGATTCCGCAGATTGATAAAT
ATCTGAAAAGCAGCAAATATATTGCGTGGCCGCTGCAGGGCTGGCAGGCGACCTTTGGCGGCGGCGATCA
TCCGCCGAAATAATAAAAGCTTGCGGCCGCACTCGAGCACCACCACCACCACCACTGAGATCCGGCTGCT
AACAAAGCCCGAAAGGAAGCTGAGTTGGCTGCTGCCACCGCTGAGCAATAACTAGCATAACCCCTTGGGG
CCTCTAAACGGGTCTTGAGGGGTTTTTTGCTGAAAGGAGGAACTATATCCGGATTGGCGAATGGG
[124 nt withheld, positions 1186-1309]
C
[91 nt withheld, positions 1311-1401]
A
[49 nt withheld, positions 1403-1451]
CCTTTGACGTTGGAGTCCACGTTCTTT
[37 nt withheld, positions 1479-1515]
ACCCTATCTCGGTCTATTCTTTTGATTTATAAGGGATTTTGCCGATTTCGGCCTATTGGTTAAAAAATGA
GCTGATTTAACAAAAATTTAACGCGAATTTTAACAAAATATTAACGCTTACAATTTAGGTGGCACTTTTC
GGGGAAATGTGCGCGGAACCCCTATTTGTTTATTTTTCTAAATACATTCAAATATGTATCCGCTCATGAA
TTAATTCTTAGAAAAACTCATCGAGCATCAAATGAAACTGCAATTTATTCATATCAGGATTATCAATACC
ATATTTTTGAAAAAGCCGTTTCTGTAATGAAGGAGAAAACTCACCGAGGCAGTTCCATAGGATGGCAAGA
TCCTGGTATCGGTCTGCGATTCCGACTCGTCCAACATCAATACAACCTATTAATTTCCCCTCGTCAAAAA
TAAGGTTATCAAGTGAGAAATCACCATGAGTGACGACTGAATCCGGTGAGAATGGCAAAAGTTTATGCAT
TTCTTTCCAGACTTGTTCAACAGGCCAGCCATTACGCTCGTCATCAAAATCACTCGCATCAACCAAACCG
TTATTCATTCGTGATTGCGCCTGAGCGAGACGAAATACGCGATCGCTGTTAAAAGGACAATTACAAACAG
GAATCGAATGCAACCGGCGCAGGAACACTGCCAGCGCATCAACAATATTTTCACCTGAATCAGGATATTC
TTCTAATACCTGGAATGCTGTTTTCCCGGGGATCGCAGTGGTGAGTAACCATGCATCATCAGGAGTACGG
ATAAAATGCTTGATGGTCGGAAGAGGCATAAATTCCGTCAGCCAGTTTAGTCTGACCATCTCATCTGTAA
CATCATTGGCAACGCTACCTTTGCCATGTTTCAGAAACAACTCTGGCGCATCGGGCTTCCCATACAATCG
ATAGATTGTCGCACCTGATTGCCCGACATTATCGCGAGCCCATTTATACCCATATAAATCAGCATCCATG
TTGGAATTTAATCGCGGCCTAGAGCAAGACGTTTCCCGTTGAATATGGCTCATAACACCCCTTGTATTAC
TGTTTATGTAAGCAGACAGTTTTATTGTTCATGACCAAAATCCCTTAACGTGAGTTTTCGTTCCACTGAG
CGTCAGACCCCGTAGAAAAGATCAAAGGATCTTCTTGAGATCCTTTTTTTCTGCGCGTAATCTGCTGCTT
GCAAACAAAAAAACCACCGCTACCAGCGGTGGTTTGTTTGCCGGATCAAGAGCTACCAACTCTTTTTCCG
AAGGTAACTGGCTTCAGCAGAGCGCAGATACCAAATACTGTCCTTCTAGTGTAGCCGTAGTTAGGCCACC
ACTTCAAGAACTCTGTAGCACCGCCTACATACCTCGCTCTGCTAATCCTGTTACCAGTGGCTGCTGCCAG
TGGCGATAAGTCGTGTCTTACCGGGTTGGACTCAAGACGATAGTTACCGGATAAGGCGCAGCGGTCGGGC
TGAACGGGGGGTTCGTGCACACAGCCCAGCTTGGAGCGAACGACCTACACCGAACTGAGATACCTACAGC
GTGAGCTATGAGAAAGCGCCACGCTTCCCGAAGGGAGAAAGGCGGACAGGTATCCGGTAAGCGGCAGGGT
CGGAACAGGAGAGCGCACGAGGGAGCTTCCAGGGGGAAACGCCTGGTATCTTTATAGTCCTGTCGGGTTT
CGCCACCTCTGACTTGAGCGTCGATTTTTGTGATGCTCGTCAGGGGGGCGGAGCCTATGGAAAAACGCCA
GCAACGCGGCCTTTTTACGGTTCCTGGCCTTTTGCTGGCCTTTTGCTCACATGTTCTTTCCTGCGTTATC
CCCTGATTCTGTGGATAACCGTATTACCGCCTTTGAGTGAGCTGATACCGCTCGCCGCAGCCGAACGACC
GAGCGCAGCGAGTCAGTGAGCGAGGAAGCGGAAGAGCGCCTGATGCGGTATTTTCTCCTTACGCATCTGT
GCGGTATTTCACACCGCAATGGTGCACTCTCAGTACAATCTGCTCTGATGCCGCATAGTTAAGCCAGTAT
ACACTCCGCTATCGCTACGTGACTGGGTCATGGCTGCGCCCCGACACCCGCCAACACCCGCTGACGCGCC
CTGACGGGCTTGTCTGCTCCCGGCATCCGCTTACAGACAAGCTGTGACCGTCTCCGGGAGCTGCATGTGT
CAGAGGTTTTCACCGTCATCACCGAAACGCGCGAGGCAGCTGCGGTAAAGCTCATCAGCGTGGTCGTGAA
GCGATTCACAGATGTCTGCCTGTTCATCCGCGTCCAGCTCGTTGAGTTTCTCCAGAAGCGTTAATGTCTG
GCTTCTGATAAAGCGGGCCATGTTAAGGGCGGTTTTTTCCTGTTTGGTCACTGATGCCTCCGTGTAAGGG
GGATTTCTGTTCATGGGGGTAATGATACCGATGAAACGAGAGAGGATGCTCACGATACGGGTTACTGATG
ATGAACATGCCCGGTTACTGGAACGTTGTGAGGGTAAACAACTGGCGGTATGGATGCGGCGGGACCAGAG
AAAAATCACTCAGGGTCAATGCCAGCGCTTCGTTAATACAGATGTAGGTGTTCCACAGGGTAGCCAGCAG
CATCCTGCGATGCAGATCCGGAACATAATGGTGCAGGGCGCTGACTTCCGCGTTTCCAGACTTTACGAAA
CACGGAAACCGAAGACCATTCATGTTGTTGCTCAGGTCGCAGACGTTTTGCAGCAGCAGTCGCTTCACGT
TCGCTCGCGTATCGGTGATTCATTCTGCTAACCAGTAAGGCAACCCCGCCAGCCTAGCCGGGTCCTCAAC
GACAGGAGCACGATCATGCGCACCCGTGGGGCCGCCATGCCGGCGATAATGGCCTGCTTCTCGCCGAAAC
GTTTGGTGGCGGGACCAGTGACGAAGGCTTGAGCGAGGGCGTGCAAGATTCCGAATACCGCAAGCGACAG
GCCGATCATCGTCGCGCTCCAGCGAAAGCGGTCCTCGCCGAAAATGACCCAGAGCGCTGCCGGCACCTGT
CCTACGAGTTGCATGATAAAGAAGACAGTCATAAGTGCGGCGACGATAGTCATGCCCCGCGCCCACCGGA
AGGAGCTGACTGGGTTGAAGGCTCTCAAGGGCATCGGTCGAGATCCCGGTGCCTAATGAGTGAGCTAACT
TACATTAATTGCGTTGCGCTCACTGCCCGCTTTCCAGTCGGGAAACCTGTCGTGCCAGCTGCATTAATGA
ATCGGCCAACGCGCGGGGAGAGGCGGTTTGCGTATTGGGCGCCAGGGTGGTTTTTCTTTTCACCAGTGAG
ACGGGCAACAGCTGATTGCCCTTCACCGCCTGGCCCTGAGAGAGTTGCAGCAAGCGGTCCACGCTGGTTT
GCCCCAGCAGGCGAAAATCCTGTTTGATGGTGGTTAACGGCGGGATATAACATGAGCTGTCTTCGGTATC
GTCGTATCCCACTACCGAGATATCCGCACCAACGCGCAGCCCGGACTCGGTAATGGCGCGCATTGCGCCC
AGCGCCATCTGATCGTTGGCAACCAGCATCGCAGTGGGAACGATGCCCTCATTCAGCATTTGCATGGTTT
GTTGAAAACCGGACATGGCACTCCAGTCGCCTTCCCGTTCCGCTATCGGCTGAATTTGATTGCGAGTGAG
ATATTTATGCCAGCCAGCCAGACGCAGACGCGCCGAGACAGAACTTAATGGGCCCGCTAACAGCGCGATT
TGCTGGTGACCCAATGCGACCAGATGCTCCACGCCCAGTCGCGTACCGTCTTCATGGGAGAAAATAATAC
TGTTGATGGGTGTCTGGTCAGAGACATCAAGAAATAACGCCGGAACATTAGTGCAGGCAGCTTCCACAGC
AATGGCATCCTGGTCATCCAGCGGATAGTTAATGATCAGCCCACTGACGCGTTGCGCGAGAAGATTGTGC
ACCGCCGCTTTACAGGCTTCGACGCCGCTTCGTTCTACCATCGACACCACCACGCTGGCACCCAGTTGAT
CGGCGCGAGATTTAATCGCCGCGACAATTTGCGACGGCGCGTGCAGGGCCAGACTGGAGGTGGCAACGCC
AATCAGCAACGACTGTTTGCCCGCCAGTTGTTGTGCCACGCGGTTGGGAATGTAATTCAGCTCCGCCATC
GCCGCTTCCACTTTTTCCCGCGTTTTCGCAGAAACGTGGCTGGCCTGGTTCACCACGCGGGAAACGGTCT
GATAAGAGACACCGGCATACTCTGCGACATCGTATAACGTTACTGGTTTCACATTCACCACCCTGAATTG
ACTCTCTTCCGGGCGCTATCATGCCATACCGCGAAAGGTTTTGCGCCATTCGATGGTGTCCGGGATCTCG
ACGCTCTCCCTTATGCGACTCCTGCATTAGGAAGCAGCCCAGTAGTAGGTTGAGGCCGTTGAGCACCGCC
GCCGCA
Features (pLannotate 1.2.2; 20 found; start..end, strand, type, name):
    223..241     +  promoter       T7 promoter: promoter for bacteriophage T7 RNA polymerase
    242..266     +  protein_bind   lac operator: The lac repressor binds to the lac operator to inhibit transcription in E. coli. This inhibition can be relieved by adding lactose or isopropyl-β-D-thiogalactopyranoside (IPTG). lac repressor encoded by lacI
    281..303     +  RBS            RBS: efficient ribosome binding site from bacteriophage T7 gene 10 (Olins and Rangwala, 1989)
    316..339     +  CDS            8xHis: 8xHis affinity tag
    340..990     +  CDS            GST26_SCHJA: Experimental evidence at protein level: Swiss-Prot protein existence level 1. GST isoenzymes appear to play a central role in the parasite detoxification system. Other functions are also suspected including a role in increasing the solubility of haematin in the parasite gut. From Schistosoma japonicum (Blood fluke).
   1018..1035    +  CDS            9xHis (fragment): 9xHis affinity tag
   1045..1094    +  CDS            SET1 (fragment): solubility-enhancement tag derived from T7 phage gene 10B
   1102..1149    +  terminator     T7 terminator: transcription terminator for bacteriophage T7 RNA polymerase
   1186..1614    +  rep_origin     f1 ori (sequence partly withheld): f1 bacteriophage origin of replication; arrow indicates direction of (+) strand synthesis
   1667..1724    +  promoter       AmpR promoter (fragment): bla
   1733..2548    -  CDS            KanR: aminoglycoside phosphotransferase; aph(3')-Ia; confers resistance to kanamycin in bacteria or G418 (Geneticin®) in eukaryotes
   2670..3258    +  rep_origin     ori: high-copy-number ColE1/pMB1/pBR322/pUC origin of replication
   3444..3583    -  misc_feature   bom: basis of mobility region from pBR322
   3685..3876    -  CDS            rop: Rop protein, which maintains plasmids at low copy number; rop
   3893..4273    +  CDS            YPB1_ECOLX: Protein predicted: Swiss-Prot protein existence level 4. From Escherichia coli.
   4345..4636    -  CDS            TcR (fragment): tetracycline efflux protein; tet; confers resistance to tetracycline
   4651..4672    -  protein_bind   CAP binding site: CAP binding activates transcription in the presence of cAMP. E. coli catabolite activator protein
   4685..5767    -  CDS            lacI: lac repressor; lacI; The lac repressor binds to the lac operator to inhibit transcription in E. coli. This inhibition can be relieved by adding lactose or isopropyl-β-D-thiogalactopyranoside (IPTG).
   5768..5845    -  promoter       lacI promoter: lacI
   5853..201     -  CDS            TcR (fragment) (across the origin): tetracycline efflux protein; tet; confers resistance to tetracycline
