[The description below was written by a language model from this plasmid's Addgene catalogue record and pLannotate feature annotations shown in this document.]
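Description:
pTH858-gst-optec V156E is a bacterial expression plasmid built on the pET28a backbone, about 5.9 kb in total, for producing a mutant glutathione-S-transferase in Escherichia coli. It replicates from a ColE1/pBR322-type origin and retains the bom and rop elements of that lineage. The catalogue lists it as high copy, although rop normally moderates copy number. Selection is by kanamycin through the aph(3')-Ia gene, and an f1 origin is also present. Short annotated fragments of a tetracycline resistance gene and an AmpR promoter appear to be backbone remnants rather than functional markers.

The expression cassette follows the standard pET design. A T7 promoter with an adjacent lac operator and the T7 gene 10 ribosome binding site drives the open reading frame, a T7 terminator ends the transcript, and a plasmid-borne lacI gene supplies repressor. Expression therefore depends on a host that provides T7 RNA polymerase and is inducible with IPTG. The insert is a synthetic sequence of roughly 695 bp cloned between NcoI and HindIII. It encodes an N-terminal 8xHis tag fused to GST, which the annotation matches to the Schistosoma japonicum 26 kDa enzyme. The gene is recoded with codons preferred in bacteria and carries a valine-to-glutamate substitution at position 156. A short His-tag fragment from the vector lies downstream of the insert, but the record does not show whether it is translated.

The two sequence records, one from the depositor and one from sequencing by the repository, differ by only four nucleotides in length and show the same feature organisation. The associated study concerns how codon usage affects translational accuracy and protein quality in E. coli compared with yeast, so this plasmid probably serves as the optimised-codon V156E GST variant in those comparisons.
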