Addgene plasmid #89592: pTH858-gst-optec V156E
Purpose: Plasmid for bacterial expression of a His-tagged V156E mutant of GST encoded by preferred codons
Depositing lab: Tobias von der Haar. Depositing organization: London and South East University Group (LASE). Publication: Codon-Dependent Translational Accuracy Controls Protein Quality in Escherichia coli but not in Saccharomyces cerevisiae. Jossé L, Sampson CDD, Tuite MF, Howland K, von der Haar T. bioRxiv 200006 10.1101/200006.
Backbone
  Vector backbone: pET28a
  Backbone manufacturer: EMD Biosciences
  Backbone size w/o insert (bp): 5240
  Total vector size (bp): 5935
  Vector type: Bacterial Expression
Growth in bacteria
  Bacterial resistance: Kanamycin, 50 μg/mL
  Growth temperature: 37°C
  Growth strain: DH5alpha
  Copy number: High Copy
Gene/Insert
  Gene/Insert name: glutathione-S transferase V156E mutant, codon-optimised for bacterial expression
  Species: synthetic construct
  Insert size (bp): 695
  Mutation: changed valine 156 to glutamic acid
  GenBank ID: LT799420.1
  Promoter: T7
  Tag / fusion protein: 8xhistidine (N terminal on insert)
  Cloning method: Restriction Enzyme; 5′ cloning site NcoI (not destroyed); 3′ cloning site HindIII (not destroyed)
  Sequencing primers: 5′ GGCGCCAGCAACCGCACCTGTGGC; 3′ GCGCCGCTACAGGGCGCGTCC
Terms and licenses: Academic/Nonprofit Terms; Industry Terms: Not Available to Industry
How to cite: pTH858-gst-optec V156E was a gift from Tobias von der Haar (Addgene plasmid # 89592 ; http://n2t.net/addgene:89592 ; RRID:Addgene_89592)
